Addgene plasmid #170362: pLV.U6.gDNMT1.Cas9-T2A-GFP
Purpose: Plasmid used for Crispr/cas9 based disruption of human DNMT1.
Depositing lab: Johan Jakobsson. Depositing organization: Lund University. Publication: Activation of neuronal genes via LINE-1 elements upon global DNA demethylation in human neural progenitors. Jonsson ME, Ludvik Brattas P, Gustafsson C, Petri R, Yudovich D, Pircs K, Verschuere S, Madsen S, Hansson J, Larsson J, Mansson R, Meissner A, Jakobsson J. Nat Commun. 2019 Jul 18;10(1):3182. doi: 10.1038/s41467-019-11150-8. PubMed 31320637.
Backbone
  Vector backbone: pLV
  Vector type: Lentiviral
Growth in bacteria
  Bacterial resistance: Ampicillin, 100 μg/mL
  Growth temperature: 37°C
  Growth strain: NEB Stable
  Copy number: High Copy
Gene/Insert
  Gene/Insert name: Cas9-T2A-GFP
  gRNA/shRNA sequence: gatgtgggaccctgcggccc
  Species: H. sapiens (human)
  Cloning method: Unknown
  Sequencing primers: 5′ taggtcttgaaaggagtggg
Terms and licenses: Academic/Nonprofit Terms; Industry Terms: Not Available to Industry
How to cite: pLV.U6.gDNMT1.Cas9-T2A-GFP was a gift from Johan Jakobsson (Addgene plasmid # 170362 ; http://n2t.net/addgene:170362 ; RRID:Addgene_170362)
