[The description below was written by a language model from this plasmid's Addgene catalogue record and pLannotate feature annotations shown in this document.]
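Description:
pLV.U6.gDNMT1.Cas9-T2A-GFP is an all-in-one lentiviral CRISPR/Cas9 transfer plasmid of about 12.8 kb, built on a pLV backbone and designed to disrupt the human DNMT1 gene. It is propagated in E. coli as a high-copy plasmid through a ColE1/pUC-type origin with ampicillin selection (AmpR). The backbone also contains an f1 origin and, outside the viral genome, an SV40/EM7-driven BleoR cassette with an SV40 poly(A) signal. The viral portion has a third-generation layout. A CMV enhancer/promoter replaces the U3 region upstream of a truncated HIV-1 5' LTR, so genomic RNA can be produced in packaging cells without Tat. This is followed by the Ψ packaging signal with a gag fragment, the RRE for Rev-dependent export, and a cPPT/CTS. The genome ends in a self-inactivating ΔU3 3' LTR, with a bGH poly(A) signal downstream.

Two expression units sit between the LTRs. A human U6 RNA polymerase III promoter drives the DNMT1-targeting guide fused to the Streptococcus pyogenes gRNA scaffold. Downstream, an EF-1α core promoter with an annotated chimeric intron fragment drives S. pyogenes Cas9 and then EGFP. According to the insert name, the two coding sequences are joined by a T2A self-cleaving peptide, which is not annotated separately but fits the gap between them. Cas9 and GFP are thus made from a single transcript as separate proteins, and fluorescence marks transduced, Cas9-expressing cells for tracking or sorting. Only a short WPRE fragment is detected after EGFP. The associated publication title concerns global DNA demethylation in human neural progenitors, consistent with using this vector to knock out DNMT1.
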