Features (pLannotate 1.2.2; 34 found; start..end, strand, type, name):
     31..83      -  misc_feature   bom (fragment): basis of mobility region from pBR322
    238..617     +  enhancer       CMV enhancer: human cytomegalovirus immediate early enhancer
    618..817     +  promoter       CMV promoter: human cytomegalovirus (CMV) immediate early promoter
    835..1015    +  LTR            5' LTR (truncated): truncated 5' long terminal repeat (LTR) from HIV-1
   1062..1187    +  misc_feature   HIV-1 Ψ: packaging signal of human immunodeficiency virus type 1
   1171..1534    +  CDS            HIV-1 gag (fragment): gag protein from human immunodeficiency virus 1; gag
   1680..1913    +  misc_feature   RRE: The Rev response element (RRE) of HIV-1 allows for Rev-dependent mRNA export from the nucleus to the cytoplasm.
   2290..2390    +  CDS            Rev (fragment): human immunodeficiency virus 1 (HIV-1) Rev protein; rev; enhances nuclear export of unspliced and incompletely spliced viral mRNAs
   2440..2557    +  misc_feature   cPPT/CTS: central polypurine tract and central termination sequence of HIV-1
   2608..2848    +  promoter       U6 promoter: RNA polymerase III promoter for human U6 snRNA
   2878..2953    +  misc_RNA       gRNA scaffold: guide RNA scaffold for the Streptococcus pyogenes CRISPR/Cas9 system
   2971..2989    +  CDS            small t antigen (fragment): SV40 (simian virus 40) small t antigen
   3015..3226    +  promoter       EF-1α core promoter: core promoter for human elongation factor EF-1α
   3234..3422    +  intron         chimeric intron (fragment): chimera between introns from chicken β-actin and rabbit β-globin
   3489..7592    +  CDS            cas9: CAS9_STRP1 - Also known as csn1 From Streptococcus pyogenes serotype M1.
   7695..8414    +  CDS            EGFP: the original enhanced GFP (Yang et al., 1996) mammalian codon-optimized
   8415..8503    +  misc_feature   WPRE (fragment): woodchuck hepatitis virus posttranscriptional regulatory element
   8554..8573    +  misc_feature   cPPT/CTS (fragment): central polypurine tract and central termination sequence of HIV-1
   8575..8808    +  LTR            3' LTR (ΔU3): self-inactivating 3' long terminal repeat (LTR) from HIV-1
   8840..9064    +  polyA_signal   bGH poly(A) signal: bovine growth hormone polyadenylation signal
   9068..9089    +  promoter       SV40 promoter (fragment): SV40 enhancer and early promoter
   9110..9538    +  rep_origin     f1 ori (sequence partly withheld): f1 bacteriophage origin of replication; arrow indicates direction of (+) strand synthesis
   9552..9881    +  promoter       SV40 promoter: SV40 enhancer and early promoter
   9929..9976    +  promoter       EM7 promoter: synthetic bacterial promoter&nbsp
   9995..10369   +  CDS            BleoR: antibiotic-binding protein; Sh ble from Streptoalloteichus hindustanus; confers resistance to bleomycin, phleomycin, and Zeocin™
  10379..10504   +  CDS            ble (fragment): BLE_KLEPN - Experimental evidence at protein level: Swiss-Prot protein existence level 1. Binding protein with a strong affinity to the bleomycin family of antibiotics. Binds to CL990; an antimitotic-antibiotic compound. From Klebsiella pneumoniae.
  10499..10620   +  polyA_signal   SV40 poly(A) signal: SV40 polyadenylation signal
  10691..10713   -  protein_bind   lac operator (fragment): The lac repressor binds to the lac operator to inhibit transcription in E. coli. This inhibition can be relieved by adding lactose or isopropyl-β-D-thiogalactopyranoside (IPTG). lac repressor encoded by lacI
  10717..10747   -  promoter       lac promoter: promoter for the E. coli lac operon
  10762..10783   -  protein_bind   CAP binding site: CAP binding activates transcription in the presence of cAMP. E. coli catabolite activator protein
  10796..10888   -  CDS            lacI (fragment): lac repressor; lacI; The lac repressor binds to the lac operator to inhibit transcription in E. coli. This inhibition can be relieved by adding lactose or isopropyl-β-D-thiogalactopyranoside (IPTG).
  11071..11659   -  rep_origin     ori: high-copy-number ColE1/pMB1/pBR322/pUC origin of replication
  11830..12690   -  CDS            AmpR: β-lactamase; bla; confers resistance to ampicillin, carbenicillin, and related antibiotics
  12691..12795   -  promoter       AmpR promoter: bla
>Addgene plasmid #170362 | pLV.U6.gDNMT1.Cas9-T2A-GFP | addgene full sequence | sequence record 336078 | Addgene NGS Result
GTCGACGGATCGGGAGATCTCCCGATCCCCTATGGTGCACTCTCAGTACAATCTGCTCTGATGCCGCATA
GTTAAGCCAGTATCTGCTCCCTGCTTGTGTGTTGGAGGTCGCTGAGTAGTGCGCGAGCAAAATTTAAGCT
ACAACAAGGCAAGGCTTGACCGACAATTGCATGAAGAATCTGCTTAGGGTTAGGCGTTTTGCGCTGCTTC
GCGATGTACGGGCCAGATATACGCGTTGACATTGATTATTGACTAGTTATTAATAGTAATCAATTACGGG
GTCATTAGTTCATAGCCCATATATGGAGTTCCGCGTTACATAACTTACGGTAAATGGCCCGCCTGGCTGA
CCGCCCAACGACCCCCGCCCATTGACGTCAATAATGACGTATGTTCCCATAGTAACGCCAATAGGGACTT
TCCATTGACGTCAATGGGTGGAGTATTTACGGTAAACTGCCCACTTGGCAGTACATCAAGTGTATCATAT
GCCAAGTACGCCCCCTATTGACGTCAATGACGGTAAATGGCCCGCCTGGCATTATGCCCAGTACATGACC
TTATGGGACTTTCCTACTTGGCAGTACATCTACGTATTAGTCATCGCTATTACCATGGTGATGCGGTTTT
GGCAGTACATCAATGGGCGTGGATAGCGGTTTGACTCACGGGGATTTCCAAGTCTCCACCCCATTGACGT
CAATGGGAGTTTGTTTTGGCACCAAAATCAACGGGACTTTCCAAAATGTCGTAACAACTCCGCCCCATTG
ACGCAAATGGGCGGTAGGCGTGTACGGTGGGAGGTCTATATAAGCAGCGCGTTTTGCCTGTACTGGGTCT
CTCTGGTTAGACCAGATCTGAGCCTGGGAGCTCTCTGGCTAACTAGGGAACCCACTGCTTAAGCCTCAAT
AAAGCTTGCCTTGAGTGCTTCAAGTAGTGTGTGCCCGTCTGTTGTGTGACTCTGGTAACTAGAGATCCCT
CAGACCCTTTTAGTCAGTGTGGAAAATCTCTAGCAGTGGCGCCCGAACAGGGACTTGAAAGCGAAAGGGA
AACCAGAGGAGCTCTCTCGACGCAGGACTCGGCTTGCTGAAGCGCGCACGGCAAGAGGCGAGGGGCGGCG
ACTGGTGAGTACGCCAAAAATTTTGACTAGCGGAGGCTAGAAGGAGAGAGATGGGTGCGAGAGCGTCAGT
ATTAAGCGGGGGAGAATTAGATCGCGATGGGAAAAAATTCGGTTAAGGCCAGGGGGAAAGAAAAAATATA
AATTAAAACATATAGTATGGGCAAGCAGGGAGCTAGAACGATTCGCAGTTAATCCTGGCCTGTTAGAAAC
ATCAGAAGGCTGTAGACAAATACTGGGACAGCTACAACCATCCCTTCAGACAGGATCAGAAGAACTTAGA
TCATTATATAATACAGTAGCAACCCTCTATTGTGTGCATCAAAGGATAGAGATAAAAGACACCAAGGAAG
CTTTAGACAAGATAGAGGAAGAGCAAAACAAAAGTAAGACCACCGCACAGCAAGCGGCCGCTGATCTTCA
GACCTGGAGGAGGAGATATGAGGGACAATTGGAGAAGTGAATTATATAAATATAAAGTAGTAAAAATTGA
ACCATTAGGAGTAGCACCCACCAAGGCAAAGAGAAGAGTGGTGCAGAGAGAAAAAAGAGCAGTGGGAATA
GGAGCTTTGTTCCTTGGGTTCTTGGGAGCAGCAGGAAGCACTATGGGCGCAGCGTCAATGACGCTGACGG
TACAGGCCAGACAATTATTGTCTGGTATAGTGCAGCAGCAGAACAATTTGCTGAGGGCTATTGAGGCGCA
ACAGCATCTGTTGCAACTCACAGTCTGGGGCATCAAGCAGCTCCAGGCAAGAATCCTGGCTGTGGAAAGA
TACCTAAAGGATCAACAGCTCCTGGGGATTTGGGGTTGCTCTGGAAAACTCATTTGCACCACTGCTGTGC
CTTGGAATGCTAGTTGGAGTAATAAATCTCTGGAACAGATTTGGAATCACACGACCTGGATGGAGTGGGA
CAGAGAAATTAACAATTACACAAGCTTAATACACTCCTTAATTGAAGAATCGCAAAACCAGCAAGAAAAG
AATGAACAAGAATTATTGGAATTAGATAAATGGGCAAGTTTGTGGAATTGGTTTAACATAACAAATTGGC
TGTGGTATATAAAATTATTCATAATGATAGTAGGAGGCTTGGTAGGTTTAAGAATAGTTTTTGCTGTACT
TTCTATAGTGAATAGAGTTAGGCAGGGATATTCACCATTATCGTTTCAGACCCACCTCCCAACCCCGAGG
GGACCCGACAGGCCCGAAGGAATAGAAGAAGAAGGTGGAGAGAGAGACAGAGACAGATCCATTCGATTAG
TGAACGGATCGGCACTGCGTGCGCCAATTCTGCAGACAAATGGCAGTATTCATCCACAATTTTAAAAGAA
AAGGGGGGATTGGGGGGTACAGTGCAGGGGAAAGAATAGTAGACATAATAGCAACAGACATACAAACTAA
AGAATTACAAAAACAAATTACAAAAATTCAAAATTTTCGGGTTTATTACAGGGACAGCAGAGATCCAGTT
TGGTTAATTAAGGTACCGAGGGCCTATTTCCCATGATTCCTTCATATTTGCATATACGATACAAGGCTGT
TAGAGAGATAATTAGAATTAATTTGACTGTAAACACAAAGATATTAGTACAAAATACGTGACGTAGAAAG
TAATAATTTCTTGGGTAGTTTGCAGTTTTAAAATTATGTTTTAAAATGGACTATCATATGCTTACCGTAA
CTTGAAAGTATTTCGATTTCTTGGCTTTATATATCTTGTGGAAAGGACGAAACACCGGATGTGGGACCCT
GCGGCCCGTTTTAGAGCTAGAAATAGCAAGTTAAAATAAGGCTAGTCCGTTATCAACTTGAAAAAGTGGC
ACCGAGTCGGTGCTTTTTTGAATTCGCTAGCTAGGTCTTGAAAGGAGTGGGAATTGGCTCCGGTGCCCGT
CAGTGGGCAGAGCGCACATCGCCCACAGTCCCCGAGAAGTTGGGGGGAGGGGTCGGCAATTGATCCGGTG
CCTAGAGAAGGTGGCGCGGGGTAAACTGGGAAAGTGATGTCGTGTACTGGCTCCGCCTTTTTCCCGAGGG
TGGGGGAGAACCGTATATAAGTGCAGTAGTCGCCGTGAACGTTCTTTTTCGCAACGGGTTTGCCGCCAGA
ACACAGGACCGGTATGGGCGGGGAGGGCCTTCGTGCGTCGCCGCGCCGCCGTCCCCTTCTCCCTCTCCAG
CCTCGGGGCTGTCCGCGGGGGGACGGCTGCCTTCGGGGGGGACGGGGCAGGGCGGGGTTCGGCTTCTGGC
GTGTGACCGGCGGCTCTAGCGCCTCTGCTAACCATGTTCATGCCTTCTTCTTTTTCCTACAGCTCCTGGG
CAACGTGCTGGTTATTGTGCTGTCTCATCATTTTGGCAAAGAATTCGCGGCCGCCACCATGGACAAGAAG
TACTCCATTGGGCTCGATATCGGCACAAACAGCGTCGGCTGGGCCGTCATTACGGACGAGTACAAGGTGC
CGAGCAAAAAATTCAAAGTTCTGGGCAATACCGATCGCCACAGCATAAAGAAGAACCTCATTGGCGCCCT
CCTGTTCGACTCCGGGGAGACGGCCGAAGCCACGCGGCTCAAAAGAACAGCACGGCGCAGATATACCCGC
AGAAAGAATCGGATCTGCTACCTGCAGGAGATCTTTAGTAATGAGATGGCTAAGGTGGATGACTCTTTCT
TCCATAGGCTGGAGGAGTCCTTTTTGGTGGAGGAGGATAAAAAGCACGAGCGCCACCCAATCTTTGGCAA
TATCGTGGACGAGGTGGCGTACCATGAAAAGTACCCAACCATATATCATCTGAGGAAGAAGCTTGTAGAC
AGTACTGATAAGGCTGACTTGCGGTTGATCTATCTCGCGCTGGCGCATATGATCAAATTTCGGGGACACT
TCCTCATCGAGGGGGACCTGAACCCAGACAACAGCGATGTCGACAAACTCTTTATCCAACTGGTTCAGAC
TTACAATCAGCTTTTCGAAGAGAACCCGATCAACGCATCCGGAGTTGACGCCAAAGCAATCCTGAGCGCT
AGGCTGTCCAAATCCCGGCGGCTCGAAAACCTCATCGCACAGCTCCCTGGGGAGAAGAAGAACGGCCTGT
TTGGTAATCTTATCGCCCTGTCACTCGGGCTGACCCCCAACTTTAAATCTAACTTCGACCTGGCCGAAGA
TGCCAAGCTTCAACTGAGCAAAGACACCTACGATGATGATCTCGACAATCTGCTGGCCCAGATCGGCGAC
CAGTACGCAGACCTTTTTTTGGCGGCAAAGAACCTGTCAGACGCCATTCTGCTGAGTGATATTCTGCGAG
TGAACACGGAGATCACCAAAGCTCCGCTGAGCGCTAGTATGATCAAGCGCTATGATGAGCACCACCAAGA
CTTGACTTTGCTGAAGGCCCTTGTCAGACAGCAACTGCCTGAGAAGTACAAGGAAATTTTCTTCGATCAG
TCTAAAAATGGCTACGCCGGATACATTGACGGCGGAGCAAGCCAGGAGGAATTTTACAAATTTATTAAGC
CCATCTTGGAAAAAATGGACGGCACCGAGGAGCTGCTGGTAAAGCTTAACAGAGAAGATCTGTTGCGCAA
ACAGCGCACTTTCGACAATGGAAGCATCCCCCACCAGATTCACCTGGGCGAACTGCACGCTATCCTCAGG
CGGCAAGAGGATTTCTACCCCTTTTTGAAAGATAACAGGGAAAAGATTGAGAAAATCCTCACATTTCGGA
TACCCTACTATGTAGGCCCCCTCGCCCGGGGAAATTCCAGATTCGCGTGGATGACTCGCAAATCAGAAGA
GACCATCACTCCCTGGAACTTCGAGGAAGTCGTGGATAAGGGGGCCTCTGCCCAGTCCTTCATCGAAAGG
ATGACTAACTTTGATAAAAATCTGCCTAACGAAAAGGTGCTTCCTAAACACTCTCTGCTGTACGAGTACT
TCACAGTTTATAACGAGCTCACCAAGGTCAAATACGTCACAGAAGGGATGAGAAAGCCAGCATTCCTGTC
TGGAGAGCAGAAGAAAGCTATCGTGGACCTCCTCTTCAAGACGAACCGGAAAGTTACCGTGAAACAGCTC
AAAGAAGACTATTTCAAAAAGATTGAATGTTTCGACTCTGTTGAAATCAGCGGAGTGGAGGATCGCTTCA
ACGCATCCCTGGGAACGTATCACGATCTCCTGAAAATCATTAAAGACAAGGACTTCCTGGACAATGAGGA
GAACGAGGACATTCTTGAGGACATTGTCCTCACCCTTACGTTGTTTGAAGATAGGGAGATGATTGAAGAA
CGCTTGAAAACTTACGCTCATCTCTTCGACGACAAAGTCATGAAACAGCTCAAGAGGCGCCGATATACAG
GATGGGGGCGGCTGTCAAGAAAACTGATCAATGGGATCCGAGACAAGCAGAGTGGAAAGACAATCCTGGA
TTTTCTTAAGTCCGATGGATTTGCCAACCGGAACTTCATGCAGTTGATCCATGATGACTCTCTCACCTTT
AAGGAGGACATCCAGAAAGCACAAGTTTCTGGCCAGGGGGACAGTCTTCACGAGCACATCGCTAATCTTG
CAGGTAGCCCAGCTATCAAAAAGGGAATACTGCAGACCGTTAAGGTCGTGGATGAACTCGTCAAAGTAAT
GGGAAGGCATAAGCCCGAGAATATCGTTATCGAGATGGCCCGAGAGAACCAAACTACCCAGAAGGGACAG
AAGAACAGTAGGGAAAGGATGAAGAGGATTGAAGAGGGTATAAAAGAACTGGGGTCCCAAATCCTTAAGG
AACACCCAGTTGAAAACACCCAGCTTCAGAATGAGAAGCTCTACCTGTACTACCTGCAGAACGGCAGGGA
CATGTACGTGGATCAGGAACTGGACATCAATCGGCTCTCCGACTACGACGTGGATCATATCGTGCCCCAG
TCTTTTCTCAAAGATGATTCTATTGATAATAAAGTGTTGACAAGATCCGATAAAAATAGAGGGAAGAGTG
ATAACGTCCCCTCAGAAGAAGTTGTCAAGAAAATGAAAAATTATTGGCGGCAGCTGCTGAACGCCAAACT
GATCACACAACGGAAGTTCGATAATCTGACTAAGGCTGAACGAGGTGGCCTGTCTGAGTTGGATAAAGCC
GGCTTCATCAAAAGGCAGCTTGTTGAGACACGCCAGATCACCAAGCACGTGGCCCAAATTCTCGATTCAC
GCATGAACACCAAGTACGATGAAAATGACAAACTGATTCGAGAGGTGAAAGTTATTACTCTGAAGTCTAA
GCTGGTCTCAGATTTCAGAAAGGACTTTCAGTTTTATAAGGTGAGAGAGATCAACAATTACCACCATGCG
CATGATGCCTACCTGAATGCAGTGGTAGGCACTGCACTTATCAAAAAATATCCCAAGCTTGAATCTGAAT
TTGTTTACGGAGACTATAAAGTGTACGATGTTAGGAAAATGATCGCAAAGTCTGAGCAGGAAATAGGCAA
GGCCACCGCTAAGTACTTCTTTTACAGCAATATTATGAATTTTTTCAAGACCGAGATTACACTGGCCAAT
GGAGAGATTCGGAAGCGACCACTTATCGAAACAAACGGAGAAACAGGAGAAATCGTGTGGGACAAGGGTA
GGGATTTCGCGACAGTCCGGAAGGTCCTGTCCATGCCGCAGGTGAACATCGTTAAAAAGACCGAAGTACA
GACCGGAGGCTTCTCCAAGGAAAGTATCCTCCCGAAAAGGAACAGCGACAAGCTGATCGCACGCAAAAAA
GATTGGGACCCCAAGAAATACGGCGGATTCGATTCTCCTACAGTCGCTTACAGTGTACTGGTTGTGGCCA
AAGTGGAGAAAGGGAAGTCTAAAAAACTCAAAAGCGTCAAGGAACTGCTGGGCATCACAATCATGGAGCG
ATCAAGCTTCGAAAAAAACCCCATCGACTTTCTCGAGGCGAAAGGATATAAAGAGGTCAAAAAAGACCTC
ATCATTAAGCTTCCCAAGTACTCTCTCTTTGAGCTTGAAAACGGCCGGAAACGAATGCTCGCTAGTGCGG
GCGAGCTGCAGAAAGGTAACGAGCTGGCACTGCCCTCTAAATACGTTAATTTCTTGTATCTGGCCAGCCA
CTATGAAAAGCTCAAAGGGTCTCCCGAAGATAATGAGCAGAAGCAGCTGTTCGTGGAACAACACAAACAC
TACCTTGATGAGATCATCGAGCAAATAAGCGAATTCTCCAAAAGAGTGATCCTCGCCGACGCTAACCTCG
ATAAGGTGCTTTCTGCTTACAATAAGCACAGGGATAAGCCCATCAGGGAGCAGGCAGAAAACATTATCCA
CTTGTTTACTCTGACCAACTTGGGCGCGCCTGCAGCCTTCAAGTACTTCGACACCACCATAGACAGAAAG
CGGTACACCTCTACAAAGGAGGTCCTGGACGCCACACTGATTCATCAGTCAATTACGGGGCTCTATGAAA
CAAGAATCGACCTCTCTCAGCTCGGTGGAGACAGCAGGGCTGACCCCAAGAAGAAGAGGAAGGTGAGGTC
CGGCGGCGGAGAGGGCAGAGGAAGTCTTCTAACATGCGGTGACGTGGAGGAGAATCCCGGCCCAATGGTG
AGCAAGGGCGAGGAGCTGTTCACCGGGGTGGTGCCCATCCTGGTCGAGCTGGACGGCGACGTAAACGGCC
ACAAGTTCAGCGTGTCCGGCGAGGGCGAGGGCGATGCCACCTACGGCAAGCTGACCCTGAAGTTCATCTG
CACCACCGGCAAGCTGCCCGTGCCCTGGCCCACCCTCGTGACCACCCTGACCTACGGCGTGCAGTGCTTC
AGCCGCTACCCCGACCACATGAAGCAGCACGACTTCTTCAAGTCCGCCATGCCCGAAGGCTACGTCCAGG
AGCGCACCATCTTCTTCAAGGACGACGGCAACTACAAGACCCGCGCCGAGGTGAAGTTCGAGGGCGACAC
CCTGGTGAACCGCATCGAGCTGAAGGGCATCGACTTCAAGGAGGACGGCAACATCCTGGGGCACAAGCTG
GAGTACAACTACAACAGCCACAACGTCTATATCATGGCCGACAAGCAGAAGAACGGCATCAAGGTGAACT
TCAAGATCCGCCACAACATCGAGGACGGCAGCGTGCAGCTCGCCGACCACTACCAGCAGAACACCCCCAT
CGGCGACGGCCCCGTGCTGCTGCCCGACAACCACTACCTGAGCACCCAGTCCGCCCTGAGCAAAGACCCC
AACGAGAAGCGCGATCACATGGTCCTGCTGGAGTTCGTGACCGCCGCCGGGATCACTCTCGGCATGGACG
AGCTGTACAAGTAACCGCGGCCTGCTGCCGGCTCTGCGGCCTCTTCCGCGTCTTCGCCTTCGCCCTCAGA
CGAGTCGGATCTCCCTTTGGGCCGCCTCCCCGCGTCGACTTTAAGACCAATGACTTACAAGGCAGCTGTA
GATCTTAGCCACTTTTTAAAAGAAAAGGGGGGACTGGAAGGGCTAATTCACTCCCAACGAAGACAAGATC
TGCTTTTTGCTTGTACTGGGTCTCTCTGGTTAGACCAGATCTGAGCCTGGGAGCTCTCTGGCTAACTAGG
GAACCCACTGCTTAAGCCTCAATAAAGCTTGCCTTGAGTGCTTCAAGTAGTGTGTGCCCGTCTGTTGTGT
GACTCTGGTAACTAGAGATCCCTCAGACCCTTTTAGTCAGTGTGGAAAATCTCTAGCAGGGCCCGTTTAA
ACCCGCTGATCAGCCTCGACTGTGCCTTCTAGTTGCCAGCCATCTGTTGTTTGCCCCTCCCCCGTGCCTT
CCTTGACCCTGGAAGGTGCCACTCCCACTGTCCTTTCCTAATAAAATGAGGAAATTGCATCGCATTGTCT
GAGTAGGTGTCATTCTATTCTGGGGGGTGGGGTGGGGCAGGACAGCAAGGGGGAGGATTGGGAAGACAAT
AGCAGGCATGCTGGGGATGCGGTGGGCTCTATGGCTTCTGAGGCGGAAAGAACCAGCTGGGGCTCTAGGG
GGTATCCCC
[124 nt withheld, positions 9110-9233]
C
[91 nt withheld, positions 9235-9325]
A
[49 nt withheld, positions 9327-9375]
CCTTTGACGTTGGAGTCCACGTTCTTT
[37 nt withheld, positions 9403-9439]
ACCCTATCTCGGTCTATTCTTTTGATTTATAAGGGATTTTGCCGATTTCGGCCTATTGGTTAAAAAATGA
GCTGATTTAACAAAAATTTAACGCGAATTAATTCTGTGGAATGTGTGTCAGTTAGGGTGTGGAAAGTCCC
CAGGCTCCCCAGCAGGCAGAAGTATGCAAAGCATGCATCTCAATTAGTCAGCAACCAGGTGTGGAAAGTC
CCCAGGCTCCCCAGCAGGCAGAAGTATGCAAAGCATGCATCTCAATTAGTCAGCAACCATAGTCCCGCCC
CTAACTCCGCCCATCCCGCCCCTAACTCCGCCCAGTTCCGCCCATTCTCCGCCCCATGGCTGACTAATTT
TTTTTATTTATGCAGAGGCCGAGGCCGCCTCTGCCTCTGAGCTATTCCAGAAGTAGTGAGGAGGCTTTTT
TGGAGGCCTAGGCTTTTGCAAAAAGCTCCCGGGAGCTTGTATATCCATTTTCGGATCTGATCAGCACGTG
TTGACAATTAATCATCGGCATAGTATATCGGCATAGTATAATACGACAAGGTGAGGAACTAAACCATGGC
CAAGTTGACCAGTGCCGTTCCGGTGCTCACCGCGCGCGACGTCGCCGGAGCGGTCGAGTTCTGGACCGAC
CGGCTCGGGTTCTCCCGGGACTTCGTGGAGGACGACTTCGCCGGTGTGGTCCGGGACGACGTGACCCTGT
TCATCAGCGCGGTCCAGGACCAGGTGGTGCCGGACAACACCCTGGCCTGGGTGTGGGTGCGCGGCCTGGA
CGAGCTGTACGCCGAGTGGTCGGAGGTCGTGTCCACGAACTTCCGGGACGCCTCCGGGCCGGCCATGACC
GAGATCGGCGAGCAGCCGTGGGGGCGGGAGTTCGCCCTGCGCGACCCGGCCGGCAACTGCGTGCACTTCG
TGGCCGAGGAGCAGGACTGACACGTGCTACGAGATTTCGATTCCACCGCCGCCTTCTATGAAAGGTTGGG
CTTCGGAATCGTTTTCCGGGACGCCGGCTGGATGATCCTCCAGCGCGGGGATCTCATGCTGGAGTTCTTC
GCCCACCCCAACTTGTTTATTGCAGCTTATAATGGTTACAAATAAAGCAATAGCATCACAAATTTCACAA
ATAAAGCATTTTTTTCACTGCATTCTAGTTGTGGTTTGTCCAAACTCATCAATGTATCTTATCATGTCTG
TATACCGTCGACCTCTAGCTAGAGCTTGGCGTAATCATGGTCATAGCTGTTTCCTGTGTGAAATTGTTAT
CCGCTCACAATTCCACACAACATACGAGCCGGAAGCATAAAGTGTAAAGCCTGGGGTGCCTAATGAGTGA
GCTAACTCACATTAATTGCGTTGCGCTCACTGCCCGCTTTCCAGTCGGGAAACCTGTCGTGCCAGCTGCA
TTAATGAATCGGCCAACGCGCGGGGAGAGGCGGTTTGCGTATTGGGCGCTCTTCCGCTTCCTCGCTCACT
GACTCGCTGCGCTCGGTCGTTCGGCTGCGGCGAGCGGTATCAGCTCACTCAAAGGCGGTAATACGGTTAT
CCACAGAATCAGGGGATAACGCAGGAAAGAACATGTGAGCAAAAGGCCAGCAAAAGGCCAGGAACCGTAA
AAAGGCCGCGTTGCTGGCGTTTTTCCATAGGCTCCGCCCCCCTGACGAGCATCACAAAAATCGACGCTCA
AGTCAGAGGTGGCGAAACCCGACAGGACTATAAAGATACCAGGCGTTTCCCCCTGGAAGCTCCCTCGTGC
GCTCTCCTGTTCCGACCCTGCCGCTTACCGGATACCTGTCCGCCTTTCTCCCTTCGGGAAGCGTGGCGCT
TTCTCATAGCTCACGCTGTAGGTATCTCAGTTCGGTGTAGGTCGTTCGCTCCAAGCTGGGCTGTGTGCAC
GAACCCCCCGTTCAGCCCGACCGCTGCGCCTTATCCGGTAACTATCGTCTTGAGTCCAACCCGGTAAGAC
ACGACTTATCGCCACTGGCAGCAGCCACTGGTAACAGGATTAGCAGAGCGAGGTATGTAGGCGGTGCTAC
AGAGTTCTTGAAGTGGTGGCCTAACTACGGCTACACTAGAAGAACAGTATTTGGTATCTGCGCTCTGCTG
AAGCCAGTTACCTTCGGAAAAAGAGTTGGTAGCTCTTGATCCGGCAAACAAACCACCGCTGGTAGCGGTG
GTTTTTTTGTTTGCAAGCAGCAGATTACGCGCAGAAAAAAAGGATCTCAAGAAGATCCTTTGATCTTTTC
TACGGGGTCTGACGCTCAGTGGAACGAAAACTCACGTTAAGGGATTTTGGTCATGAGATTATCAAAAAGG
ATCTTCACCTAGATCCTTTTAAATTAAAAATGAAGTTTTAAATCAATCTAAAGTATATATGAGTAAACTT
GGTCTGACAGTTACCAATGCTTAATCAGTGAGGCACCTATCTCAGCGATCTGTCTATTTCGTTCATCCAT
AGTTGCCTGACTCCCCGTCGTGTAGATAACTACGATACGGGAGGGCTTACCATCTGGCCCCAGTGCTGCA
ATGATACCGCGAGACCCACGCTCACCGGCTCCAGATTTATCAGCAATAAACCAGCCAGCCGGAAGGGCCG
AGCGCAGAAGTGGTCCTGCAACTTTATCCGCCTCCATCCAGTCTATTAATTGTTGCCGGGAAGCTAGAGT
AAGTAGTTCGCCAGTTAATAGTTTGCGCAACGTTGTTGCCATTGCTACAGGCATCGTGGTGTCACGCTCG
TCGTTTGGTATGGCTTCATTCAGCTCCGGTTCCCAACGATCAAGGCGAGTTACATGATCCCCCATGTTGT
GCAAAAAAGCGGTTAGCTCCTTCGGTCCTCCGATCGTTGTCAGAAGTAAGTTGGCCGCAGTGTTATCACT
CATGGTTATGGCAGCACTGCATAATTCTCTTACTGTCATGCCATCCGTAAGATGCTTTTCTGTGACTGGT
GAGTACTCAACCAAGTCATTCTGAGAATAGTGTATGCGGCGACCGAGTTGCTCTTGCCCGGCGTCAATAC
GGGATAATACCGCGCCACATAGCAGAACTTTAAAAGTGCTCATCATTGGAAAACGTTCTTCGGGGCGAAA
ACTCTCAAGGATCTTACCGCTGTTGAGATCCAGTTCGATGTAACCCACTCGTGCACCCAACTGATCTTCA
GCATCTTTTACTTTCACCAGCGTTTCTGGGTGAGCAAAAACAGGAAGGCAAAATGCCGCAAAAAAGGGAA
TAAGGGCGACACGGAAATGTTGAATACTCATACTCTTCCTTTTTCAATATTATTGAAGCATTTATCAGGG
TTATTGTCTCATGAGCGGATACATATTTGAATGTATTTAGAAAAATAAACAAATAGGGGTTCCGCGCACA
TTTCCCCGAAAAGTGCCACCTGAC
